Addgene plasmid #14415: pAG424GAL-Cerulean-ccdB
Purpose: (Empty Backbone)
Depositing lab: Susan Lindquist. Depositing organization: Whitehead Institute for Biomedical Research. Publication: A suite of Gateway cloning vectors for high-throughput genetic analysis in Saccharomyces cerevisiae. Alberti S, Gitler AD, Lindquist S. Yeast. 2007 Oct . 24(10):913-9. 10.1002/yea.1502 PubMed 17583893.
Backbone
  Vector backbone: pRS424
  Vector type: Yeast Expression ; Gateway Destination
  Selectable markers: TRP1
Growth in bacteria
  Bacterial resistance: Chloramphenicol and Ampicillin, 25 & 100 μg/mL
  Growth temperature: 37°C
  Growth strain: ccdB Survival
  Growth instructions: DB3.1, ccdB Survival
  Copy number: Unknown
Gene/Insert
  Gene/Insert name: None
  Tag / fusion protein: Cerulean (N terminal on backbone)
  Cloning method: Gateway Cloning
  Sequencing primers: 5′ EGFP-C
Terms and licenses: Academic/Nonprofit Terms; Industry Terms: Not Available to Industry
Depositor comments: Type of plasmid: 2-micron. This plasmid contains the Gateway technology from Invitrogen; Invitrogen requires purchasing of Gateway Clonase for carrying out the Gateway recombinational cloning reaction http://www.invitrogen.com Please note that the full plasmid sequence is provided as a reference only, and may not match the exact sequence of the plasmid.
How to cite: pAG424GAL-Cerulean-ccdB was a gift from Susan Lindquist (Addgene plasmid # 14415 ; http://n2t.net/addgene:14415 ; RRID:Addgene_14415)
