[The description below was written by a language model from this plasmid's Addgene catalogue record and pLannotate feature annotations shown in this document.]
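Description:
pAG424GAL-Cerulean-ccdB is an empty Gateway destination vector for galactose-inducible protein expression in Saccharomyces cerevisiae, built on the pRS424 backbone. It is a shuttle plasmid. In yeast it replicates episomally from the 2μ origin and is selected by TRP1 complementation of tryptophan auxotrophy. In E. coli it carries a high-copy ColE1/pUC-type origin and the AmpR β-lactamase gene, along with an f1 origin and pBluescript-derived remnants such as lac promoter/operator elements, a lacZα fragment and flanking T3 and T7 promoters.

The expression cassette runs from the Gal4-regulated GAL1 promoter into a cyan fluorescent protein coding sequence. The catalogue calls this Cerulean, while the automated annotation matched it to the closely related ECFP variant SCFP3A. Next comes the Gateway cassette, followed by the CYC1 transcription terminator. The Gateway cassette is bounded by attR1 and attR2 and contains a chloramphenicol resistance gene (CmR) and the ccdB toxin gene, with a ccdA fragment upstream of ccdB. Because CcdB poisons gyrase in ordinary E. coli, the unrecombined vector must be propagated in a ccdB-tolerant strain, with both ampicillin and chloramphenicol selection available.

In an LR recombination reaction with an entry clone, the CmR–ccdB segment is exchanged for the gene of interest. Loss of ccdB then provides counter-selection against unreacted vector in standard strains. The inserted open reading frame lands downstream of the fluorescent protein and so yields an N-terminal Cerulean fusion. The plasmid belongs to a suite of yeast Gateway vectors intended for high-throughput genetic analysis. It suits galactose-controlled, multicopy expression and fluorescence-based visualisation of tagged proteins in yeast.
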