Features (pLannotate 1.2.2; 28 found; start..end, strand, type, name):
     69..1411    +  rep_origin     2μ ori: yeast 2μ plasmid origin of replication
   1438..1542    +  promoter       AmpR promoter: bla
   1543..2403    +  CDS            AmpR: β-lactamase; bla; confers resistance to ampicillin, carbenicillin, and related antibiotics
   2574..3162    +  rep_origin     ori: high-copy-number ColE1/pMB1/pBR322/pUC origin of replication
   3345..3437    +  CDS            lacI (fragment): lac repressor; lacI; The lac repressor binds to the lac operator to inhibit transcription in E. coli. This inhibition can be relieved by adding lactose or isopropyl-β-D-thiogalactopyranoside (IPTG).
   3450..3471    +  protein_bind   CAP binding site: CAP binding activates transcription in the presence of cAMP. E. coli catabolite activator protein
   3486..3516    +  promoter       lac promoter: promoter for the E. coli lac operon
   3524..3540    +  protein_bind   lac operator: The lac repressor binds to the lac operator to inhibit transcription in E. coli. This inhibition can be relieved by adding lactose or isopropyl-β-D-thiogalactopyranoside (IPTG). lac repressor encoded by lacI
   3585..3603    +  promoter       T3 promoter: promoter for bacteriophage T3 RNA polymerase
   3627..4068    +  promoter       GAL1 promoter: S. cerevisiae GAL1; inducible promoter, regulated by Gal4
   4083..4106    +  misc_feature   MCS (fragment): pBluescript multiple cloning site
   4112..4828    +  CDS            SCFP3A: monomeric optimized variant of ECFP (Kremers et al., 2006) mammalian codon-optimized
   4853..4977    +  protein_bind   attR1: mutant version of attR; recombination site for the Gateway® LR reaction LR Clonase™
   5002..5032    +  promoter       lac UV5 promoter: E. coli lac promoter with an "up" mutation
   5056..5085    +  promoter       cat promoter (fragment): promoter of the E. coli cat gene encoding chloramphenicol acetyltransferase
   5086..5745    +  CDS            CmR: chloramphenicol acetyltransferase; cat; confers resistance to chloramphenicol
   5927..6085    +  CDS            ccdA (fragment): CCDA_ECO57 - Also known as H, letA. Experimental evidence at protein level: Swiss-Prot protein existence level 1. Antitoxin component of a type II toxin-antitoxin (TA) system which inhibits the post-segregational killing (PSK) of plasmid-free cells, also referred to as a plasmid addiction system. Binds to and blocks the activity of CcdB; will also remove bound CcdB protein from the CcdB-GyrA complex by forming a CcdA-CcdB complex, a process termed rejuvenation. Functions as a transcriptional corepressor for the ccdAB operon, repression also requires CcdB (By similarity). From Escherichia coli
   6090..6392    +  CDS            ccdB: CCDB_ECOLI - Also known as G, letB, letD. Experimental evidence at protein level: Swiss-Prot protein existence level 1. Toxic component of a type II toxin-antitoxin (TA) system, functioning in plasmid maintainence. Responsible for the post- segregational killing (PSK) of plasmid-free cells, also referred to as a plasmid addiction system. Half-life of over 2 hours. Cell killing by CcdB is accompanied by filamentation, defects in chromosome and plasmid segregation, defects in cell division, formation of anucleate cells, decreased DNA synthesis and plasmid loss. Interferes with the activity of DN
   6436..6560    -  protein_bind   attR2: mutant version of attR; recombination site for the Gateway® LR reaction LR Clonase™
   6567..6814    +  terminator     CYC1 terminator: S. cerevisiae CYC1; transcription terminator for CYC1
   6833..6851    -  promoter       T7 promoter: promoter for bacteriophage T7 RNA polymerase
   6859..7014    +  CDS            lacZα (fragment): LacZα fragment of β-galactosidase; lacZ fragment
   7022..7477    +  rep_origin     f1 ori (sequence partly withheld): f1 bacteriophage origin of replication; arrow indicates direction of (+) strand synthesis
   7478..7529    -  misc_feature   bom (fragment): basis of mobility region from pBR322
   7576..8250    -  CDS            TRP1: phosphoribosylanthranilate isomerase, required for tryptophan biosynthesis; S. cerevisiae TRP1; yeast auxotrophic marker
   8251..8531    -  promoter       TRP1 promoter: S. cerevisiae TRP1
   8532..8581    -  misc_feature   bom (fragment): basis of mobility region from pBR322
   8683..1       -  CDS            rop (fragment) (across the origin): Rop protein, which maintains plasmids at low copy number; rop
>Addgene plasmid #14415 | pAG424GAL-Cerulean-ccdB | depositor full sequence | sequence record 8078 | Author sequence
GACGAAAGGGCCTCGTGATACGCCTATTTTTATAGGTTAATGTCATGATAATAATGGTTTCTTAATATGA
TCCAATATCAAAGGAAATGATAGCATTGAAGGATGAGACTAATCCAATTGAGGAGTGGCAGCATATAGAA
CAGCTAAAGGGTAGTGCTGAAGGAAGCATACGATACCCCGCATGGAATGGGATAATATCACAGGAGGTAC
TAGACTACCTTTCATCCTACATAAATAGACGCATATAAGTACGCATTTAAGCATAAACACGCACTATGCC
GTTCTTCTCATGTATATATATATACAGGCAACACGCAGATATAGGTGCGACGTGAACAGTGAGCTGTATG
TGCGCAGCTCGCGTTGCATTTTCGGAAGCGCTCGTTTTCGGAAACGCTTTGAAGTTCCTATTCCGAAGTT
CCTATTCTCTAGAAAGTATAGGAACTTCAGAGCGCTTTTGAAAACCAAAAGCGCTCTGAAGACGCACTTT
CAAAAAACCAAAAACGCACCGGACTGTAACGAGCTACTAAAATATTGCGAATACCGCTTCCACAAACATT
GCTCAAAAGTATCTCTTTGCTATATATCTCTGTGCTATATCCCTATATAACCTACCCATCCACCTTTCGC
TCCTTGAACTTGCATCTAAACTCGACCTCTACATTTTTTATGTTTATCTCTAGTATTACTCTTTAGACAA
AAAAATTGTAGTAAGAACTATTCATAGAGTGAATCGAAAACAATACGAAAATGTAAACATTTCCTATACG
TAGTATATAGAGACAAAATAGAAGAAACCGTTCATAATTTTCTGACCAATGAAGAATCATCAACGCTATC
ACTTTCTGTTCACAAAGTATGCGCAATCCACATCGGTATAGAATATAATCGGGGATGCCTTTATCTTGAA
AAAATGCACCCGCAGCTTCGCTAGTAATCAGTAAACGCGGGAAGTGGAGTCAGGCTTTTTTTATGGAAGA
GAAAATAGACACCAAAGTAGCCTTCTTCTAACCTTAACGGACCTACAGTGCAAAAAGTTATCAAGAGACT
GCATTATAGAGCGCACAAAGGAGAAAAAAAGTAATCTAAGATGCTTTGTTAGAAAAATAGCGCTCTCGGG
ATGCATTTTTGTAGAACAAAAAAGAAGTATAGATTCTTTGTTGGTAAAATAGCGCTCTCGCGTTGCATTT
CTGTTCTGTAAAAATGCAGCTCAGATTCTTTGTTTGAAAAATTAGCGCTCTCGCGTTGCATTTTTGTTTT
ACAAAAATGAAGCACAGATTCTTCGTTGGTAAAATAGCGCTTTCGCGTTGCATTTCTGTTCTGTAAAAAT
GCAGCTCAGATTCTTTGTTTGAAAAATTAGCGCTCTCGCGTTGCATTTTTGTTCTACAAAATGAAGCACA
GATGCTTCGTTCAGGTGGCACTTTTCGGGGAAATGTGCGCGGAACCCCTATTTGTTTATTTTTCTAAATA
CATTCAAATATGTATCCGCTCATGAGACAATAACCCTGATAAATGCTTCAATAATATTGAAAAAGGAAGA
GTATGAGTATTCAACATTTCCGTGTCGCCCTTATTCCCTTTTTTGCGGCATTTTGCCTTCCTGTTTTTGC
TCACCCAGAAACGCTGGTGAAAGTAAAAGATGCTGAAGATCAGTTGGGTGCACGAGTGGGTTACATCGAA
CTGGATCTCAACAGCGGTAAGATCCTTGAGAGTTTTCGCCCCGAAGAACGTTTTCCAATGATGAGCACTT
TTAAAGTTCTGCTATGTGGCGCGGTATTATCCCGTATTGACGCCGGGCAAGAGCAACTCGGTCGCCGCAT
ACACTATTCTCAGAATGACTTGGTTGAGTACTCACCAGTCACAGAAAAGCATCTTACGGATGGCATGACA
GTAAGAGAATTATGCAGTGCTGCCATAACCATGAGTGATAACACTGCGGCCAACTTACTTCTGACAACGA
TCGGAGGACCGAAGGAGCTAACCGCTTTTTTGCACAACATGGGGGATCATGTAACTCGCCTTGATCGTTG
GGAACCGGAGCTGAATGAAGCCATACCAAACGACGAGCGTGACACCACGATGCCTGTAGCAATGGCAACA
ACGTTGCGCAAACTATTAACTGGCGAACTACTTACTCTAGCTTCCCGGCAACAATTAATAGACTGGATGG
AGGCGGATAAAGTTGCAGGACCACTTCTGCGCTCGGCCCTTCCGGCTGGCTGGTTTATTGCTGATAAATC
TGGAGCCGGTGAGCGTGGGTCTCGCGGTATCATTGCAGCACTGGGGCCAGATGGTAAGCCCTCCCGTATC
GTAGTTATCTACACGACGGGGAGTCAGGCAACTATGGATGAACGAAATAGACAGATCGCTGAGATAGGTG
CCTCACTGATTAAGCATTGGTAACTGTCAGACCAAGTTTACTCATATATACTTTAGATTGATTTAAAACT
TCATTTTTAATTTAAAAGGATCTAGGTGAAGATCCTTTTTGATAATCTCATGACCAAAATCCCTTAACGT
GAGTTTTCGTTCCACTGAGCGTCAGACCCCGTAGAAAAGATCAAAGGATCTTCTTGAGATCCTTTTTTTC
TGCGCGTAATCTGCTGCTTGCAAACAAAAAAACCACCGCTACCAGCGGTGGTTTGTTTGCCGGATCAAGA
GCTACCAACTCTTTTTCCGAAGGTAACTGGCTTCAGCAGAGCGCAGATACCAAATACTGTCCTTCTAGTG
TAGCCGTAGTTAGGCCACCACTTCAAGAACTCTGTAGCACCGCCTACATACCTCGCTCTGCTAATCCTGT
TACCAGTGGCTGCTGCCAGTGGCGATAAGTCGTGTCTTACCGGGTTGGACTCAAGACGATAGTTACCGGA
TAAGGCGCAGCGGTCGGGCTGAACGGGGGGTTCGTGCACACAGCCCAGCTTGGAGCGAACGACCTACACC
GAACTGAGATACCTACAGCGTGAGCTATGAGAAAGCGCCACGCTTCCCGAAGGGAGAAAGGCGGACAGGT
ATCCGGTAAGCGGCAGGGTCGGAACAGGAGAGCGCACGAGGGAGCTTCCAGGGGGAAACGCCTGGTATCT
TTATAGTCCTGTCGGGTTTCGCCACCTCTGACTTGAGCGTCGATTTTTGTGATGCTCGTCAGGGGGGCGG
AGCCTATGGAAAAACGCCAGCAACGCGGCCTTTTTACGGTTCCTGGCCTTTTGCTGGCCTTTTGCTCACA
TGTTCTTTCCTGCGTTATCCCCTGATTCTGTGGATAACCGTATTACCGCCTTTGAGTGAGCTGATACCGC
TCGCCGCAGCCGAACGACCGAGCGCAGCGAGTCAGTGAGCGAGGAAGCGGAAGAGCGCCCAATACGCAAA
CCGCCTCTCCCCGCGCGTTGGCCGATTCATTAATGCAGCTGGCACGACAGGTTTCCCGACTGGAAAGCGG
GCAGTGAGCGCAACGCAATTAATGTGAGTTACCTCACTCATTAGGCACCCCAGGCTTTACACTTTATGCT
TCCGGCTCCTATGTTGTGTGGAATTGTGAGCGGATAACAATTTCACACAGGAAACAGCTATGACCATGAT
TACGCCAAGCGCGCAATTAACCCTCACTAAAGGGAACAAAAGCTGGAGCTCTAGTACGGATTAGAAGCCG
CCGAGCGGGCGACAGCCCTCCGACGGAAGACTCTCCTCCGTGCGTCCTCGTCTTCACCGGTCGCGTTCCT
GAAACGCAGATGTGCCTCGCGCCGCACTGCTCCGAACAATAAAGATTCTACAATACTAGCTTTTATGGTT
ATGAAGAGGAAAAATTGGCAGTAACCTGGCCCCACAAACCTTCAAATTAACGAATCAAATTAACAACCAT
AGGATGATAATGCGATTAGTTTTTTAGCCTTATTTCTGGGGTAATTAATCAGCGAAGCGATGATTTTTGA
TCTATTAACAGATATATAAATGGAAAAGCTGCATAACCACTTTAACTAATACTTTCAACATTTTCAGTTT
GTATTACTTCTTATTCAAATGTCATAAAAGTATCAACAAAAAATTGTTAATATACCTCTATACTTTAACG
TCAAGGAGAAAAAACCCCGGATTCTAGAACTAGTGGATCCCCCGGGACAAAATGGTGAGCAAGGGCGAGG
AGCTGTTCACCGGGGTGGTGCCCATCCTGGTCGAGCTGGACGGCGACGTAAACGGCCACAAGTTCAGCGT
GTCCGGCGAGGGCGAGGGCGATGCCACCTACGGCAAGCTGACCCTGAAGTTCATCTGCACCACCGGCAAG
CTGCCCGTGCCCTGGCCCACCCTCGTGACCACCCTGACCTGGGGCGTGCAGTGCTTCGCCCGCTACCCCG
ACCACATGAAGCAGCACGACTTCTTCAAGTCCGCCATGCCCGAAGGCTACGTCCAGGAGCGCACCATCTT
CTTCAAGGACGACGGCAACTACAAGACCCGCGCCGAGGTGAAGTTCGAGGGCGACACCCTGGTGAACCGC
ATCGAGCTGAAGGGCATCGACTTCAAGGAGGACGGCAACATCCTGGGGCACAAGCTGGAGTACAACTACA
TCAGCGACAACGTCTATATCACCGCCGACAAGCAGAAGAACGGCATCAAGGCCAACTTCAAGATCCGCCA
CAACATCGAGGACGGCAGCGTGCAGCTCGCCGACCACTACCAGCAGAACACCCCCATCGGCGACGGCCCC
GTGCTGCTGCCCGACAACCACTACCTGAGCACCCAGTCCAAGCTGAGCAAAGACCCCAACGAGAAGCGCG
ATCACATGGTCCTGCTGGAGTTCGTGACCGCCGCCGGGATCACTCTCGGCATGGACGAGCTGTACAAGGG
TGGACCAGGTGGTGGACATCAAACAAGTTTGTACAAAAAAGCTGAACGAGAAACGTAAAATGATATAAAT
ATCAATATATTAAATTAGATTTTGCATAAAAAACAGACTACATAATACTGTAAAACACAACATATCCAGT
CACTATGGCGGCCGCATTAGGCACCCCAGGCTTTACACTTTATGCTTCCGGCTCGTATAATGTGTGGATT
TTGAGTTAGGATCCGTCGAGATTTTCAGGAGCTAAGGAAGCTAAAATGGAGAAAAAAATCACTGGATATA
CCACCGTTGATATATCCCAATGGCATCGTAAAGAACATTTTGAGGCATTTCAGTCAGTTGCTCAATGTAC
CTATAACCAGACCGTTCAGCTGGATATTACGGCCTTTTTAAAGACCGTAAAGAAAAATAAGCACAAGTTT
TATCCGGCCTTTATTCACATTCTTGCCCGCCTGATGAATGCTCATCCGGAATTCCGTATGGCAATGAAAG
ACGGTGAGCTGGTGATATGGGATAGTGTTCACCCTTGTTACACCGTTTTCCATGAGCAAACTGAAACGTT
TTCATCGCTCTGGAGTGAATACCACGACGATTTCCGGCAGTTTCTACACATATATTCGCAAGATGTGGCG
TGTTACGGTGAAAACCTGGCCTATTTCCCTAAAGGGTTTATTGAGAATATGTTTTTCGTCTCAGCCAATC
CCTGGGTGAGTTTCACCAGTTTTGATTTAAACGTGGCCAATATGGACAACTTCTTCGCCCCCGTTTTCAC
CATGGGCAAATATTATACGCAAGGCGACAAGGTGCTGATGCCGCTGGCGATTCAGGTTCATCATGCCGTC
TGTGATGGCTTCCATGTCGGCAGAATGCTTAATGAATTACAACAGTACTGCGATGAGTGGCAGGGCGGGG
CGTAAACGCCGCGTGGATCCGGCTTACTAAAAGCCAGATAACAGTATGCGTATTTGCGCGCTGATTTTTG
CGGTATAAGAATATATACTGATATGTATACCCGAAGTATGTCAAAAAGAGGTATGCTATGAAGCAGCGTA
TTACAGTGACAGTTGACAGCGACAGCTATCAGTTGCTCAAGGCATATATGATGTCAATATCTCCGGTCTG
GTAAGCACAACCATGCAGAATGAAGCCCGTCGTCTGCGTGCCGAACGCTGGAAAGCGGAAAATCAGGAAG
GGATGGCTGAGGTCGCCCGGTTTATTGAAATGAACGGCTCTTTTGCTGACGAGAACAGGGGCTGGTGAAA
TGCAGTTTAAGGTTTACACCTATAAAAGAGAGAGCCGTTATCGTCTGTTTGTGGATGTACAGAGTGATAT
TATTGACACGCCCGGGCGACGGATGGTGATCCCCCTGGCCAGTGCACGTCTGCTGTCAGATAAAGTCTCC
CGTGAACTTTACCCGGTGGTGCATATCGGGGATGAAAGCTGGCGCATGATGACCACCGATATGGCCAGTG
TGCCGGTCTCCGTTATCGGGGAAGAAGTGGCTGATCTCAGCCACCGCGAAAATGACATCAAAAACGCCAT
TAACCTGATGTTCTGGGGAATATAAATGTCAGGCTCCCTTATACACAGCCAGTCTGCAGGTCGACCATAG
TGACTGGATATGTTGTGTTTTACAGTATTATGTAGTCTGTTTTTTATGCAAAATCTAATTTAATATATTG
ATATTTATATCATTTTACGTTTCTCGTTCAGCTTTCTTGTACAAAGTGGTTCGATGTCATGTAATTAGTT
ATGTCACGCTTACATTCACGCCCTCCCCCCACATCCGCTCTAACCGAAAAGGAAGGAGTTAGACAACCTG
AAGTCTAGGTCCCTATTTATTTTTTTATAGTTATGTTAGTATTAAGAACGTTATTTATATTTCAAATTTT
TCTTTTTTTTCTGTACAGACGCGTGTACGCATGTAACATTATACTGAAAACCTTGCTTGAGAAGGTTTTG
GGACGCTCGAAGGCTTTAATTTGCGGCCGGTACCCAATTCGCCCTATAGTGAGTCGTATTACGCGCGCTC
ACTGGCCGTCGTTTTACAACGTCGTGACTGGGAAAACCCTGGCGTTACCCAACTTAATCGCCTTGCAGCA
CATCCCCCTTTCGCCAGCTGGCGTAATAGCGAAGAGGCCCGCACCGATCGCCCTTCCCAACAGTTGCGCA
GCCTGAATGGCGAATGGCGCG
[124 nt withheld, positions 7022-7145]
C
[91 nt withheld, positions 7147-7237]
A
[49 nt withheld, positions 7239-7287]
CCTTTGACGTTGGAGTCCACGTTCTTT
[37 nt withheld, positions 7315-7351]
ACCCTATCTCGGTCTATTCTTTTGATTTATAAGGGATTTTGCCGATTTCGGCCTATTGGTTAAAAAATGA
GCTGATTTAACAAAAATTTAACGCGAATTTTAACAAAATATTAACGTTTACAATTTCCTGATGCGGTATT
TTCTCCTTACGCATCTGTGCGGTATTTCACACCGCATAGGCAAGTGCACAAACAATACTTAAATAAATAC
TACTCAGTAATAACCTATTTCTTAGCATTTTTGACGAAATTTGCTATTTTGTTAGAGTCTTTTACACCAT
TTGTCTCCACACCTCCGCTTACATCAACACCAATAACGCCATTTAATCTAAGCGCATCACCAACATTTTC
TGGCGTCAGTCCACCAGCTAACATAAAATGTAAGCTTTCGGGGCTCTCTTGCCTTCCAACCCAGTCAGAA
ATCGAGTTCCAATCCAAAAGTTCACCTGTCCCACCTGCTTCTGAATCAAACAAGGGAATAAACGAATGAG
GTTTCTGTGAAGCTGCACTGAGTAGTATGTTGCAGTCTTTTGGAAATACGAGTCTTTTAATAACTGGCAA
ACCGAGGAACTCTTGGTATTCTTGCCACGACTCATCTCCATGCAGTTGGACGATATCAATGCCGTAATCA
TTGACCAGAGCCAAAACATCCTCCTTAGGTTGATTACGAAACACGCCAACCAAGTATTTCGGAGTGCCTG
AACTATTTTTATATGCTTTTACAAGACTTGAAATTTTCCTTGCAATAACCGGGTCAATTGTTCTCTTTCT
ATTGGGCACACATATAATACCCAGCAAGTCAGCATCGGAATCTAGAGCACATTCTGCGGCCTCTGTGCTC
TGCAAGCCGCAAACTTTCACCAATGGACCAGAACTACCTGTGAAATTAATAACAGACATACTCCAAGCTG
CCTTTGTGTGCTTAATCACGTATACTCACGTGCTCAATAGTCACCAATGCCCTCCCTCTTGGCCCTCTCC
TTTTCTTTTTTCGACCGAATTAATTCTTAATCGGCAAAAAAAGAAAAGCTCCGGATCAAGATTGTACGTA
AGGTGACAAGCTATTTTTCAATAAAGAATATCTTCCACTACTGCCATCTGGCGTCATAACTGCAAAGTAC
ACATATATTACGATGCTGTCTATTAAATGCTTCCTATATTATATATATAGTAATGTCGTTTATGGTGCAC
TCTCAGTACAATCTGCTCTGATGCCGCATAGTTAAGCCAGCCCCGACACCCGCCAACACCCGCTGACGCG
CCCTGACGGGCTTGTCTGCTCCCGGCATCCGCTTACAGACAAGCTGTGACCGTCTCCGGGAGCTGCATGT
GTCAGAGGTTTTCACCGTCATCACCGAAACGCGCGA
