>Addgene plasmid #14415 | pAG424GAL-Cerulean-ccdB | addgene partial sequence | sequence record 21109 | 14415 with pRS_marker
GGAAGCATTTAATAGAACAGCATCGTAATATATGTGTACTTTGCAGTTATGACGCCAGATGGCAGTAGTG
GAAGATATTCTTTATTGAAAAATAGCTTGTCACCTTACGTACAATCTTGATCCGGAGCTTTTCTTTTTTT
GCCGATTAAGAATTAATTCGGTCGAAAAAAGAAAAGGAGAGGGCCAAGAGGGAGGGCATTGGTGACTATT
GAGCACGTGAGTATACGTGATTAAGCACACAAAGGCAGCTTGGAGTATGTCTGTTATTAATTTCACAGGT
AGTTCTGGTCCATTGGTGAAAGTTTGCGGCTTGCAGAGCACAGAGGCCGCAGAATGTGCTCTAGATTCCG
ATGCTGACTTGCTGGGTATTATATGTGTGCCCAATAGAAAGAGAACAATTGACCCGGTTATTGCAAGGAA
AATTTCAAGTCTTGTAAAAGCATATAAAAATAGTTCAGGCACTCCGAAATACTTGGTTGGCGTGTTTCGT
AATCAACCTAAGGAGGATGTTTTGGCTCTGGTCAATGATTACGGCATTGATATCGTCCAACTGCATGGAG
ATGAGTCGTGGCAAGAATACCAAGAGTTCCTCGGTTTGCCAGTTATTAAAAGACTCGTATTTCCAAAAGA
CTGCAACATACTACTCAGTGCAGCTTCACAGAAACCTCA
