>Addgene plasmid #14415 | pAG424GAL-Cerulean-ccdB | addgene partial sequence | sequence record 21110 | 14415 with EXFP-R
TAGCCTTCGGGCATGGCGGACTTGAAGAAGTCGTGCTGCTTCATGTGGTCGGGGTAGCGGGCGAAGCACT
GCACGCCCCAGGTCAGGGTGGTCACGAGGGTGGGCCAGGGCACGGGCAGCTTGCCGGTGGTGCAGATGAA
CTTCAGGGTCAGCTTGCCGTAGGTGGCATCGCCCTCGCCCTCGCCGGACACGCTGAACTTGTGGCCGTTT
ACGTCGCCGTCCAGCTCGACCAGGATGGGCACCACCCCGGTGAACAGCTCCTCGCCCTTGCTCACCATTT
TGTCCCGGGGGATCCACTAGTTCTAGAATCCGGGGTTTTTTCTCCTTGACGTTAAAGTATAGAGGTATAT
TAACAATTTTTTGTTGATACTTTTATTACATTTGAATAAGAAGTAATACAAACCGAAAATGTTGAAAGTA
TTAGTTAAAGTGGTTATGCAGTTTTTGCATTTATATATCTGTTAATAGATCAAAAATCATCGCTTCGCTG
ATTAATTACCCCAGAAATAAGGCTAAAAAACTAATCGCATTATCATCCTATGGTTGTTAATTTGATTCGT
TCATTTGAAGGTTTGTGGGG
